>Addgene plasmid #54536 | mApple-pBAD | addgene full sequence | sequence record 158648 | Addgene NGS result
CATATGGTGCACTCTCAGTACAATCTGCTCTGATGCCGCATAGTTAAGCCAGTATACACTCCGCTATCGC
TACGTGACTGGGTCATGGCTGCGCCCCGACACCCGCCAACACCCGCTGACGCGCCCTGACGGGCTTGTCT
GCTCCCGGCATCCGCTTACAGACAAGCTGTGACCGTCTCCGGGAGCTGCATGTGTCAGAGGTTTTCACCG
TCATCACCGAAACGCGCGAGGCAGCAGATCAATTCGCGCGCGAAGGCGAAGCGGCATGCATAATGTGCCT
GTCAAATGGACGAAGCAGGGATTCTGCAAACCCTATGCTACTCCGTCAAGCCGTCAATTGTCTGATTCGT
TACCAATTATGACAACTTGACGGCTACATCATTCACTTTTTCTTCACAACCGGCACGGAACTCGCTCGGG
CTGGCCCCGGTGCATTTTTTAAATACCCGCGAGAAATAGAGTTGATCGTCAAAACCAACATTGCGACCGA
CGGTGGCGATAGGCATCCGGGTGGTGCTCAAAAGCAGCTTCGCCTGGCTGATACGTTGGTCCTCGCGCCA
GCTTAAGACGCTAATCCCTAACTGCTGGCGGAAAAGATGTGACAGACGCGACGGCGACAAGCAAACATGC
TGTGCGACGCTGGCGATATCAAAATTGCTGTCTGCCAGGTGATCGCTGATGTACTGACAAGCCTCGCGTA
CCCGATTATCCATCGGTGGATGGAGCGACTCGTTAATCGCTTCCATGCGCCGCAGTAACAATTGCTCAAG
CAGATTTATCGCCAGCAGCTCCGAATAGCGCCCTTCCCCTTGCCCGGCGTTAATGATTTGCCCAAACAGG
TCGCTGAAATGCGGCTGGTGCGCTTCATCCGGGCGAAAGAACCCCGTATTGGCAAATATTGACGGCCAGT
TAAGCCATTCATGCCAGTAGGCGCGCGGACGAAAGTAAACCCACTGGTGATACCATTCGCGAGCCTCCGG
ATGACGACCGTAGTGATGAATCTCTCCTGGCGGGAACAGCAAAATATCACCCGGTCGGCAAACAAATTCT
CGTCCCTGATTTTTCACCACCCCCTGACCGCGAATGGTGAGATTGAGAATATAACCTTTCATTCCCAGCG
GTCGGTCGATAAAAAAATCGAGATAACCGTTGGCCTCAATCGGCGTTAAACCCGCCACCAGATGGGCATT
AAACGAGTATCCCGGCAGCAGGGGATCATTTTGCGCTTCAGCCATACTTTTCATACTCCCGCCATTCAGA
GAAGAAACCAATTGTCCATATTGCATCAGACATTGCCGTCACTGCGTCTTTTACTGGCTCTTCTCGCTAA
CCAAACCGGTAACCCCGCTTATTAAAAGCATTCTGTAACAAAGCGGGACCAAAGCCATGACAAAAACGCG
TAACAAAAGTGTCTATAATCACGGCAGAAAAGTCCACATTGATTATTTGCACGGCGTCACACTTTGCTAT
GCCATAGCATTTTTATCCATAAGATTAGCGGATCCTACCTGACGCTTTTTATCGCAACTCTCTACTGTTT
CTCCATACCCGTTTTTTGGGCTAACAGGAGGAATTAACCATGGGGGGTTCTCATCATCATCATCATCATG
GTATGGCTAGCATGACTGGTGGACAGCAAATGGGTCGGGATCTGTACGACGATGACGATAAGGATCCGAG
CTCGAGCATGGTGAGCAAGGGCGAGGAGAATAACATGGCCATCATCAAGGAGTTCATGCGCTTCAAGGTG
CACATGGAGGGCTCCGTGAACGGCCACGAGTTCGAGATCGAGGGCGAGGGCGAGGGCCGCCCCTACGAGG
CCTTTCAGACCGCTAAGCTGAAGGTGACCAAGGGTGGCCCCCTGCCCTTCGCCTGGGACATCCTGTCCCC
TCAGTTCATGTACGGCTCCAAGGTCTACATTAAGCACCCAGCCGACATCCCCGACTACTTCAAGCTGTCC
TTCCCCGAGGGCTTCAGGTGGGAGCGCGTGATGAACTTCGAGGACGGCGGCATTATTCACGTTAACCAGG
ACTCCTCCCTGCAGGACGGCGTGTTCATCTACAAGGTGAAGCTGCGCGGCACCAACTTCCCCTCCGACGG
CCCCGTAATGCAGAAGAAGACCATGGGCTGGGAGGCCTCCGAGGAGCGGATGTACCCCGAGGACGGCGCC
CTGAAGAGCGAGATCAAGAAGAGGCTGAAGCTGAAGGACGGCGGCCACTACGCCGCCGAGGTCAAGACCA
CCTACAAGGCCAAGAAGCCCGTGCAGCTGCCCGGCGCCTACATCGTCGACATCAAGTTGGACATCGTGTC
CCACAACGAGGACTACACCATCGTGGAACAGTACGAACGCGCCGAGGGCCGCCACTCCACCGGCGGCATG
GACGAGCTGTACAAGTAAGAATTCGAAGCTTGGCTGTTTTGGCGGATGAGAGAAGATTTTCAGCCTGATA
CAGATTAAATCAGAACGCAGAAGCGGTCTGATAAAACAGAATTTGCCTGGCGGCAGTAGCGCGGTGGTCC
CACCTGACCCCATGCCGAACTCAGAAGTGAAACGCCGTAGCGCCGATGGTAGTGTGGGGTCTCCCCATGC
GAGAGTAGGGAACTGCCAGGCATCAAATAAAACGAAAGGCTCAGTCGAAAGACTGGGCCTTTCGTTTTAT
CTGTTGTTTGTCGGTGAACGCTCTCCTGAGTAGGACAAATCCGCCGGGAGCGGATTTGAACGTTGCGAAG
CAACGGCCCGGAGGGTGGCGGGCAGGACGCCCGCCATAAACTGCCAGGCATCAAATTAAGCAGAAGGCCA
TCCTGACGGATGGCCTTTTTGCGTTTCTACAAACTCTTTTGTTTATTTTTCTAAATACATTCAAATATGT
ATCCGCTCATGAGACAATAACCCTGATAAATGCTTCAATAATATTGAAAAAGGAAGAGTATGAGTATTCA
ACATTTCCGTGTCGCCCTTATTCCCTTTTTTGCGGCATTTTGCCTTCCTGTTTTTGCTCACCCAGAAACG
CTGGTGAAAGTAAAAGATGCTGAAGATCAGTTGGGTGCACGAGTGGGTTACATCGAACTGGATCTCAACA
GCGGTAAGATCCTTGAGAGTTTTCGCCCCGAAGAACGTTTTCCAATGATGAGCACTTTTAAAGTTCTGCT
ATGTGGCGCGGTATTATCCCGTATTGACGCCGGGCAAGAGCAACTCGGTCGCCGCATACACTATTCTCAG
AATGACTTGGTTGAGTACTCACCAGTCACAGAAAAGCATCTTACGGATGGCATGACAGTAAGAGAATTAT
GCAGTGCTGCCATAACCATGAGTGATAACACTGCGGCCAACTTACTTCTGACAACGATCGGAGGACCGAA
GGAGCTAACCGCTTTTTTGCACAACATGGGGGATCATGTAACTCGCCTTGATCGTTGGGAACCGGAGCTG
AATGAAGCCATACCAAACGACGAGCGTGACACCACGATGCCTGTAGCAATGGCAACAACGTTGCGCAAAC
TATTAACTGGCGAACTACTTACTCTAGCTTCCCGGCAACAATTAATAGACTGGATGGAGGCGGATAAAGT
TGCAGGACCACTTCTGCGCTCGGCCCTTCCGGCTGGCTGGTTTATTGCTGATAAATCTGGAGCCGGTGAG
CGTGGGTCTCGCGGTATCATTGCAGCACTGGGGCCAGATGGTAAGCCCTCCCGTATCGTAGTTATCTACA
CGACGGGGAGTCAGGCAACTATGGATGAACGAAATAGACAGATCGCTGAGATAGGTGCCTCACTGATTAA
GCATTGGTAACTGTCAGACCAAGTTTACTCATATATACTTTAGATTGATTTAAAACTTCATTTTTAATTT
AAAAGGATCTAGGTGAAGATCCTTTTTGATAATCTCATGACCAAAATCCCTTAACGTGAGTTTTCGTTCC
ACTGAGCGTCAGACCCCGTAGAAAAGATCAAAGGATCTTCTTGAGATCCTTTTTTTCTGCGCGTAATCTG
CTGCTTGCAAACAAAAAAACCACCGCTACCAGCGGTGGTTTGTTTGCCGGATCAAGAGCTACCAACTCTT
TTTCCGAAGGTAACTGGCTTCAGCAGAGCGCAGATACCAAATACTGTTCTTCTAGTGTAGCCGTAGTTAG
GCCACCACTTCAAGAACTCTGTAGCACCGCCTACATACCTCGCTCTGCTAATCCTGTTACCAGTGGCTGC
TGCCAGTGGCGATAAGTCGTGTCTTACCGGGTTGGACTCAAGACGATAGTTACCGGATAAGGCGCAGCGG
TCGGGCTGAACGGGGGGTTCGTGCACACAGCCCAGCTTGGAGCGAACGACCTACACCGAACTGAGATACC
TACAGCGTGAGCTATGAGAAAGCGCCACGCTTCCCGAAGGGAGAAAGGCGGACAGGTATCCGGTAAGCGG
CAGGGTCGGAACAGGAGAGCGCACGAGGGAGCTTCCAGGGGGAAACGCCTGGTATCTTTATAGTCCTGTC
GGGTTTCGCCACCTCTGACTTGAGCGTCGATTTTTGTGATGCTCGTCAGGGGGGCGGAGCCTATGGAAAA
ACGCCAGCAACGCGGCCTTTTTACGGTTCCTGGCCTTTTGCTGGCCTTTTGCTCACATGTTCTTTCCTGC
GTTATCCCCTGATTCTGTGGATAACCGTATTACCGCCTTTGAGTGAGCTGATACCGCTCGCCGCAGCCGA
ACGACCGAGCGCAGCGAGTCAGTGAGCGAGGAAGCGGAAGAGCGCCTGATGCGGTATTTTCTCCTTACGC
ATCTGTGCGGTATTTCACACCG
Features (pLannotate 1.2.2; 14 found; start..end, strand, type, name):
    195..235     -  CDS            rop (fragment): Rop protein, which maintains plasmids at low copy number; rop
    357..1235    -  CDS            araC: L-arabinose regulatory protein; araC
   1262..1546    +  promoter       araBAD promoter: araBAD; promoter of the L-arabinose operon of E. coli; the araC regulatory gene is transcribed in the opposite direction (Guzman et al., 1995)
   1592..1612    +  CDS            capTEV™ (fragment): composite tag for in vivo biotinylation, TEV protease cleavage, and 6xHis tagging
   1613..1645    +  CDS            T7 tag (gene 10 leader): leader peptide from bacteriophage T7 gene 10 promotes efficient translation in E. coli
   1649..1672    +  CDS            Xpress™ tag: Xpress™ epitope tag, including an enterokinase recognition and cleavage site
   1688..2398    +  CDS            mApple: photostable monomeric derivative of DsRed (Shaner et al., 2008) mammalian codon-optimized
   2495..2610    +  ncRNA          5S rRNA: Accession: RF00001 - 5S ribosomal RNA
   2614..2700    +  terminator     rrnB T1 terminator: Escherichia coli rrnB; transcription terminator T1 from the E. coli rrnB gene
   2792..2819    +  terminator     rrnB T2 terminator: transcription terminator T2 from the E. coli rrnB gene
   2838..2929    +  promoter       AmpR promoter: bla
   2930..3790    +  CDS            AmpR: β-lactamase; bla; confers resistance to ampicillin, carbenicillin, and related antibiotics
   3961..4549    +  rep_origin     ori: high-copy-number ColE1/pMB1/pBR322/pUC origin of replication
   4735..93      -  misc_feature   bom (across the origin): basis of mobility region from pBR322
