[The description below was written by a language model from this plasmid's Addgene catalogue record and pLannotate feature annotations shown in this document.]
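Description:
mApple-pBAD is a bacterial expression plasmid of roughly 4.8 kb built on a pBAD-type backbone, designed for arabinose-inducible production of the red-orange fluorescent protein mApple in E. coli. It is catalogued as an empty backbone with no separate insert, because the fluorescent protein is considered part of the vector itself. The plasmid replicates from a ColE1/pMB1-family origin and is recorded as high copy. Only a short fragment of the rop gene is annotated, together with the pBR322 bom (basis of mobility) region. Selection is by ampicillin, through β-lactamase expressed from its own promoter.

The expression cassette is driven by the araBAD promoter, with the araC regulator encoded divergently upstream, so transcription is kept low without L-arabinose and induced when it is added. Downstream of the promoter lies an N-terminal leader. It begins with a short fragment annotated as part of a composite tag, which corresponds to the 6xHis tag listed in the catalogue. This is followed by the T7 gene 10 leader, which promotes efficient translation, and the Xpress epitope, which includes an enterokinase cleavage site. The leader runs into the mApple coding sequence, a mammalian codon-optimized, photostable monomeric DsRed derivative with recorded excitation at 568 nm and emission at 592 nm. Transcription ends at the rrnB T1 and T2 terminators, which are preceded by a 5S rRNA segment from the same operon.

The depositor notes that the histidine tag is intended for protein purification. The construct therefore suits production and affinity purification of recombinant mApple, for example for characterising the fluorescent protein in vitro. The cloning method is not stated in the record.
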