Addgene plasmid #54536: mApple-pBAD
Purpose: (Empty Backbone) Localization: Protein Expression Vector , Excitation: 568, Emission: 592
Depositing lab: Michael Davidson & Nathan Shaner & Roger Tsien. Depositing organization: Florida State University, Tallahassee. Publication: Improving the photostability of bright monomeric orange and red fluorescent proteins. Shaner NC, Lin MZ, McKeown MR, Steinbach PA, Hazelwood KL, Davidson MW, Tsien RY. Nat Methods. 2008 Jun;5(6):545-51. doi: 10.1038/nmeth.1209. Epub 2008 May 4. PubMed 18454154.
Backbone
  Vector backbone: mApple-pBAD
  Backbone size (bp): 4800
  Vector type: Bacterial Expression
  Tag / fusion protein: mApple (C terminal on backbone); 6xHis (N terminal on backbone)
Growth in bacteria
  Bacterial resistance: Ampicillin, 100 μg/mL
  Growth temperature: 37°C
  Growth strain: DH5alpha
  Copy number: High Copy
Gene/Insert
  Gene/Insert name: None
  Tag / fusion protein: mApple (C terminal on backbone); 6xHis (N terminal on backbone)
  Cloning method: Unknown
  Sequencing primers: 5′ pBAD-Fwd; 3′ pBAD-rev
Resource information
  A portion of this plasmid was derived from a plasmid made by: N.C. Shaner, M.W. Davidson, and R.Y. Tsien; PMID 18454154
Terms and licenses: Academic/Nonprofit Terms; Industry Terms: Not Available to Industry
Depositor comments: Contains 6x-Histidine tag for protein purification. Excitation = 568; Emission = 592
How to cite: mApple-pBAD was a gift from Michael Davidson & Nathan Shaner & Roger Tsien (Addgene plasmid # 54536 ; http://n2t.net/addgene:54536 ; RRID:Addgene_54536)
