>Addgene plasmid #54536 | mApple-pBAD | depositor partial sequence | sequence record 84933 | insert sequence
AGGAGGAATTAACCATGGGGGGTTCTCATCATCATCATCATCATGGTATGGCTAGCATGACTGGTGGACA
GCAAATGGGTCGGGATCTGTACGACGATGACGATAAGGATCCGAGCTCGAGCATGGTGAGCAAGGGCGAG
GAGAATAACATGGCCATCATCAAGGAGTTCATGCGCTTCAAGGTGCACATGGAGGGCTCCGTGAACGGCC
ACGAGTTCGAGATCGAGGGCGAGGGCGAGGGCCGCCCCTACGAGGCCTTTCAGACCGCTAAGCTGAAGGT
GACCAAGGGTGGCCCCCTGCCCTTCGCCTGGGACATCCTGTCCCCTCAGTTCATGTACGGCTCCAAGGTC
TACATTAAGCACCCAGCCGACATCCCCGACTACTTCAAGCTGTCCTTCCCCGAGGGCTTCAGGTGGGAGC
GCGTGATGAACTTCGAGGACGGCGGCATTATTCACGTTAACCAGGACTCCTCCCTGCAGGACGGCGTGTT
CATCTACAAGGTGAAGCTGCGCGGCACCAACTTCCCCTCCGACGGCCCCGTAATGCAGAAGAAGACCATG
GGCTGGGAGGCCTCCGAGGAGCGGATGTACCCCGAGGACGGCGCCCTGAAGAGCGAGATCAAGAAGAGGC
TGAAGCTGAAGGACGGCGGCCACTACGCCGCCGAGGTCAAGACCACCTACAAGGCCAAGAAGCCCGTGCA
GCTGCCCGGCGCCTACATCGTCGACATCAAGTTGGACATCGTGTCCCACAACGAGGACTACACCATCGTG
GAACAGTACGAACGCGCCGAGGGCCGCCACTCCACCGGCGGCATGGACGAGCTGTACAAGTAAGAATTCG
AAGCTTGGCTGTTTTGGCGGATGAGAGAAGATTTTCAGCCTGATACAGATTAAATCAGAACGCAGAAGC
