>Addgene plasmid #54536 | mApple-pBAD | addgene partial sequence | sequence record 93352 | pBAD-F 5'-ATGCCATAGCATTTTTATCC-3'
TCGCAACTCTCTACTGTTTCTCCATACCCGTTTTTTGGGCTAACAGGAGGAATTAACCATGGGGGGTTCT
CATCATCATCATCATCATGGTATGGCTAGCATGACTGGTGGACAGCAAATGGGTCGGGATCTGTACGACG
ATGACGATAAGGATCCGAGCTCGAGCATGGTGAGCAAGGGCGAGGAGAATAACATGGCCATCATCAAGGA
GTTCATGCGCTTCAAGGTGCACATGGAGGGCTCCGTGAACGGCCACGAGTTCGAGATCGAGGGCGAGGGC
GAGGGCCGCCCCTACGAGGCCTTTCAGACCGCTAAGCTGAAGGTGACCAAGGGTGGCCCCCTGCCCTTCG
CCTGGGACATCCTGTCCCCTCAGTTCATGTACGGCTCCAAGGTCTACATTAAGCACCCAGCCGACATCCC
CGACTACTTCAAGCTGTCCTTCCCCGAGGGCTTCAGGTGGGAGCGCGTGATGAACTTCGAGGACGGCGGC
ATTATTCACGTTAACCAGGACTCCTCCCTGCAGGACGGCGTGTTCATCTACAAGGTGAAGCTGCGCGGCA
CCAACTTCCCCTCCGACGGCCCCGTAATGCAGAAGAAGACCATGGGCTGGGAGGCCTCCGAGGAGCGGAT
GTACCCCGAGGACGGCGCCCTGAAGAGCGAGATCAAGAAGAGGCTGAAGCTGAAGGACGGCGGCCACTAC
GCCGCCGAGGTCAAGACCACCTACAAGGCCAAGAAGCCCGTGCAGCTGCCCGGCGCCTACATCGTCGACA
TCAAGTTGGACATCGTGTCCCACAACGAGGACTACACCATCGTGGAACAGTACGAACGCGCCGA
