>Addgene plasmid #54536 | mApple-pBAD | addgene partial sequence | sequence record 93409 | pBAD-R 5'-GATTTAATCTGTATCAGG-3'
CAGCCAAGCTTCGAATTCTTACTTGTACAGCTCGTCCATGCCGCCGGTGGAGTGGCGGCCCTCGGCGCGT
TCGTACTGTTCCACGATGGTGTAGTCCTCGTTGTGGGACACGATGTCCAACTTGATGTCGACGATGTAGG
CGCCGGGCAGCTGCACGGGCTTCTTGGCCTTGTAGGTGGTCTTGACCTCGGCGGCGTAGTGGCCGCCGTC
CTTCAGCTTCAGCCTCTTCTTGATCTCGCTCTTCAGGGCGCCGTCCTCGGGGTACATCCGCTCCTCGGAG
GCCTCCCAGCCCATGGTCTTCTTCTGCATTACGGGGCCGTCGGAGGGGAAGTTGGTGCCGCGCAGCTTCA
CCTTGTAGATGAACACGCCGTCCTGCAGGGAGGAGTCCTGGTTAACGTGAATAATGCCGCCGTCCTCGAA
GTTCATCACGCGCTCCCACCTGAAGCCCTCGGGGAAGGACAGCTTGAAGTAGTCGGGGATGTCGGCTGGG
TGCTTAATGTAGACCTTGGAGCCGTACATGAACTGAGGGGACAGGATGTCCCAGGCGAAGGGCAGGGGGC
CACCCTTGGTCACCTTCAGCTTAGCGGTCTGAAAGGCCTCGTAGGGGCGGCCCTCGCCCTCGCCCTCGAT
CTCGAACTCGTGGCCGTTCACGGAGCCCTCCATGTGCACCTTGAAGCGCATGAACTCCTTGATGATGGCC
ATGTTATTCTCCTCGCCCTTGCTCACCATGCTCGAGCTCGGATCCTTATCGTCATCGTCGTACAGATCCC
G
